Addgene plasmid #82565: pEMS1943
Purpose: High copy number plasmid containing Ple266 (S100B MiniPromoter) insert.
Depositing lab: Elizabeth Simpson. Depositing organization: University of British Columbia. Publication: New MiniPromoter Ple345 (NEFL) Drives Strong and Specific Expression in Retinal Ganglion Cells of Mouse and Primate Retina. Simpson E, Korecki AJ, Fornes O, McGill TJ, Cueva-Vargas JL, Agostinone J, Farkas RA, Hickmott JW, Lam SL, Mathelier A, Renner LM, Stoddard J, Zhou M, Di Polo A, Neuringer M, Wasserman WW. Hum Gene Ther. 2018 Jul 31. doi: 10.1089/hum.2018.118. PubMed 30062914.
Backbone
  Vector backbone: pJ248
  Vector type: Pleiades Promoter Project [sic, Pleaides Plieades]
Growth in bacteria
  Bacterial resistance: Ampicillin, 100 μg/mL
  Growth temperature: 37°C
  Growth strain: DH5alpha
  Copy number: High Copy
Gene/Insert
  Gene/Insert name: Ple266 (alt name: S100B MiniPromoter)
  Species: H. sapiens (human)
  Insert size (bp): 2982
  Cloning method: Unknown
  Sequencing primers: 5′ rrnB-T1-term-F (5'-ACGAAAGGCTCAGTCGAAAG-3'); 3′ M13-F20
Resource information
  A portion of this plasmid was derived from a plasmid made by: Plasmid commercially synthesized by DNA2.0
Terms and licenses: Academic/Nonprofit Terms; Industry Terms
How to cite: pEMS1943 was a gift from Elizabeth Simpson (Addgene plasmid # 82565 ; http://n2t.net/addgene:82565 ; RRID:Addgene_82565)
