[The description below was written by a language model from this plasmid's Addgene catalogue record and pLannotate feature annotations shown in this document.]
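Description:
pEMS1943 is a high-copy bacterial cloning plasmid from the Pleiades Promoter Project that serves as a storage and source vector for the MiniPromoter Ple266. The insert is a 2,982 bp synthetic regulatory element assembled from human S100B sequences. It sits in the commercially synthesized pJ248 backbone, for a total of about 7.85 kb. The plasmid replicates in E. coli from a ColE1/pUC-type high-copy origin, and the catalogue lists ampicillin as the selection, matching the complete β-lactamase gene and its promoter in the feature table.

The annotation covers only the backbone. The first roughly 3 kb of the sequence carries no annotated features, which is consistent in size with the MiniPromoter insert, since such custom regulatory sequence would not be recognised by a standard feature library. This placement is an inference rather than something the record states. Flanking that region are fragments of the rrnB T1 and T2 transcription terminators, which presumably insulate the insert from read-through transcription, along with a small lacZα remnant. Downstream of AmpR the table also reports a near-full-length kanamycin resistance gene, two chloramphenicol acetyltransferase fragments, a gentamicin acetyltransferase gene and an integrase fragment. The record does not indicate whether these additional markers are functional, and only ampicillin is listed for selection.

No reporter, coding sequence or viral element is annotated downstream of the promoter, so the plasmid is not itself an expression construct. It is best understood as a template from which Ple266 can be subcloned into other vectors. The associated publication concerns MiniPromoters for cell-type-restricted expression in the retina. The record does not state the expression specificity of Ple266 itself.
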