Features (pLannotate 1.2.2; 13 found; start..end, strand, type, name):
   3080..3120    -  terminator     rrnB T1 terminator (fragment): transcription terminator T1 from the E. coli rrnB gene
   3122..3237    -  ncRNA          5S rRNA: Accession: RF00001 - 5S ribosomal RNA
   3268..3292    +  CDS            KanR (fragment): aminoglycoside phosphotransferase; aph(3')-Ia; confers resistance to kanamycin in bacteria or G418 (Geneticin®) in eukaryotes
   3322..3418    +  promoter       AmpR promoter (fragment): bla
   3421..4281    +  CDS            AmpR: β-lactamase; bla; confers resistance to ampicillin, carbenicillin, and related antibiotics
   4296..5085    +  CDS            KanR: aminoglycoside phosphotransferase; aph(3')-Ia; confers resistance to kanamycin in bacteria or G418 (Geneticin®) in eukaryotes
   5100..5390    +  CDS            CmR (fragment): chloramphenicol acetyltransferase; cat; confers resistance to chloramphenicol
   5395..5727    +  CDS            CmR (fragment): chloramphenicol acetyltransferase; cat; confers resistance to chloramphenicol
   5747..5818    -  CDS            int (fragment): INT2_ECOLX - Protein inferred from homology: Swiss-Prot protein existence level 3. Putative integrase believed to be involved in the insertion of antibiotic resistance genes into plasmids and transposons. From Escherichia coli.
   5901..6434    +  CDS            GmR: gentamycin acetyltransferase; aacC1; confers resistance to gentamycin
   6556..7144    +  rep_origin     ori: high-copy-number ColE1/pMB1/pBR322/pUC origin of replication
   7369..7386    +  terminator     rrnB T2 terminator (fragment): transcription terminator T2 from the E. coli rrnB gene
   7411..7430    -  CDS            lacZα (fragment): LacZα fragment of β-galactosidase; lacZ fragment
>Addgene plasmid #82565 | pEMS1943 | depositor full sequence | sequence record 157012 | Full Sequence
ATGCATTTAGAATAAATTTTGTGTCGCCCTTATTCGACTCTTTTGGCGCGCCTTGCTGCAGGCGTCGTCT
CTGCTGCGGGTCCTGGGCGGCAGGACTGGTGGGCAGAGGCAGCCTCTTATTCCCTCTGCCCAGGGAGGAT
GGATGAACCCTGGTGCAGCCCACTGCAGGCCGTGGCAGCCAATGGGAGCCGAAGGCGGGGGTGGCAGGGC
TGCCAGGCCTGCACACAGGGCTGCATTGACCAAGCAGCCCCGGGGACTTGCTGGGAGCCAGGATTGCACA
TGGGCTGAGGAAGAAAAAAGGGCCTGTAGGGCAGGAAGTGGGGAGTCAGCTTTTTGTGCGATTTCTTTAT
TACATGAATATTGATGTCACCCTAAAGGCAAGGTTGGGGGTGGGGAGAGGAGAGAGACTTGGATTAATTG
ATTCAAACAAAGCAAATGTGCAGCCAAGAACAAGCAGCTTCCAAGTACAGGCTGAGCATAGGAGATTAAG
TGGCCTGCAAGTTGGTTTCTAATGGAGAGGCCCCTGGAGCTTCTCTCCTCTGCCATCCTCCAAGTCTGGC
CCCACTGGGCGTGAAGTTCTGTGGACAGTAGTGCTTGTCTGTGGTCAGCCCTGGGCTCAACGGGGCTGCC
TCAGAGAAGCTGCTGAGGCCAGTGTCTGCAGGGACTAAAACGGGTGGTACTTTTAGGGGAAAACGTGATG
TGTGGACTGTATCCCAAGGCCTTTCCCTCCACCCCAGGGTGGAAGGTCACAGACTCTCAGAGTTGGACGA
TGCCTTAGAGATGTCCCGTTCGAACGCTGTTTTACAGAGGCGTGTGGACGGTGTGCCCCCTTGCTGAAGC
CTCCAGCCAGCCTGAGGAAGGAGAAGTCCAGCTGTCCCCTCAACTCGCTCGACTGGAGCCTCTGAACACG
GGGGCCAGTTTATGGGTTCTTCTTCACAAGAATGAAGAAGTAGGTGTTCCTTCTGACAAATTACACAAGA
ACATTGGCCCAAACTCTCCAAAAATGTCCATGGTCCCCAATGGATGCCTGACCCAGCATCACGTCCTTCT
CCCAACCCAGTTTCAAAGTGGCCGTGAAAGGGTTTCCCACAAGATATCTGTGTACATGGCTGTCTTGCTG
TCATTGTTTTATCCAGGACGTTCTCTACCATTCAGGATCTGTAAGTGTGCCCTGGAAATAGCACAGGGCT
GAGAGCTGTGGTCTTGCGTGGCTCAGCCTGCCCCAGCCTCCTGTGAGGAACAGCCTGAGCAGTGTGGTTG
GCCCTCACTTCCTCATCGGCTTCACCACCCCTGGCTGTGGTCTCTGCTGAAGGATCTGACACAGGCTTGC
TCTGTGAAGCACAGAGCTTGCCCAGGCCCAAGGAAGGCACAACTGTGCTCTGTGCCCCTTCCTCGCTCAG
ATGTTGGAGGGACCATTCCTGTAAGTGCTGACCACGCTGCCTGCCCAGGCCAGAGCACGAAGGAGCTTGT
GGGTCAACAGGGGCCTCTATTTGAATATATCAATCTTCTGTTAAGATCTTCTTCAGTCACTTGGATGTCC
CTTCTCCCTTCATCCATTCAGCAAACTCTTGGCTCCAATCAACTAGGCAGCCAGCCCCGGGCCTTGCTGG
GGCTGGTCAGGGGGTGGGAAGGGGTCATTCCAGAAAGGCCTGGGCAGCAACATTGTTTTCTCCCACAAAG
GACGGTGCCATCCGCCACCAAGCCACTCACGAGGCTGACTCCAGTGACCGATGGCCACAGGCAGAAAAGG
AGGCTTGTGTTCTAAAGGAATGTGAGGAAGAGACAAAAAGCTTCTGTTGTAGCAAATGCAAGTATTGATG
CAATGAGAACTCACTGCCTTTCCTGTTCTAAAGAATGCCACTCCCAGCCAGCAGGCAGCCATGGGGTCAG
GGCTTGGGTGCTGGGGCCTTGGAGCTGGATTCAGATCCGACCTCTGAACAAACCTTGTCAAACGACAACC
TTTCTCAGGCTGAGTAAAAGACAGAAAAAAAGCTGCACCCCTGAGAGGGCTGTAGGAGGAGTAAAGGAAA
TTGACACGCACATACATGTGCACACATACAGACACACGTGAAGGGCCCAATGCACTCACTTGGGAGTCAT
TATTATTATTATAAAAGTTACTGTTCTTGTCTGCAGAACCTGGAGCTGGCAGGAGTCAGACTGGGCAAAG
CAAAGAACAGCAAATAGCAGAGGGACAGAGACTTCTTTCTGAGCCAGATATATTAGGTCTAAAAGGGCAG
AGTGAACCTACTGGCTACTTTAGAATACTCTAAATCCAGGAGGCCCCCAATCTGGCAAATTAAGGCAGAA
TATCAGCATTTCATGGGTATCACATTTTATTATTTTTGAACTATGTCAAATTCCATTAATTCATTTGGGT
TCTAACCAGTCATTCCAAAGTCCATGCTCCCTTCCAGAAGTGCAGGCCCAGCATGAGCTGAGCCGGGGGC
AGAGCAGGAGCACCGCTGTTTGCCCTGGGTCCATGGCAACGCCAGAGCCCAGCTCAACACAGCAGGGCTT
TTGTTTTCATTTTTCAACTTTTTTTGAGGCCTTGAGAAGGAAGTGGAGATTGGAGTGTGAAGAGCCCACC
CCACACAAAGCCGCTTTTCATGGCACTTGCTGTGCCTGTGGTTTCTTGCTCAGGAACTGAGTCTTGGTGA
AATATATGAGGAAGTGTTTGAACTGATGCTGGGGCAAGATCTCAAAAGGAAAACTGAGTTTTCCCTTTTG
TAGAACTCTGTCACAGATATTTATTTTGATTATGCTTTTTATAACTTTTAAGGATTCTTGGAAATTTGCA
ATAAAATCATGTCAGGTTTAAATGTTTAAAAAATCATAGGATTAGCCTATTTGTTTTTTCACTCAACAGG
AGTGTTTTTCATTTGACGACTTCAGAAGATCCCACGTCTTACAGCCCGTCCCTTCCTGTAGGACGCTGTG
GGCCAGGACAGCACAGTACTCGGCCACATGCCCAAATGAGCAGCCACAAAAGTCTAATCAATCGATTGTT
CAAACTGCTTAACTCACATCTGACGCGTCCCCGAGTCGAATAAGGGCGACACCCCTCAATTAGCCCGGGC
GAAAGGCCCAGTCTTTCGACTGAGCCTTTCGTTTTATTTGATGCCTGGCAGTTCCCTACTCTCGCATGGG
GAGTCCCCACACTACCATCGGCGCTACGGCGTTTCACTTCTGAGTTCGGCATGGGGTCAGGTGGGACCAC
CGCGCTACTGCCGCCAGGCAAACAAGGGGTGTTATGAGCCATATTCAGGTATAAATGGGCTCGCGATAAT
GTTCAGAATTGGTTAATTGGTTGTAACACTGACCCCTATTTGTTTATTTTTCTAAATACATTCAAATATG
TATCCGCTCATGAGACAATAACCCTGATAAATGCTTCAATAATATTGAAAAAGGAAGAATATGAGTATTC
AACATTTCCGTGTCGCCCTTATTCCCTTTTTTGCGGCATTTTGCCTTCCTGTTTTTGCTCACCCAGAAAC
GCTGGTGAAAGTAAAAGATGCTGAAGATCAGTTGGGTGCACGAGTGGGTTACATCGAACTGGATCTCAAC
AGCGGTAAGATCCTTGAGAGTTTTCGCCCCGAAGAACGTTTTCCAATGATGAGCACTTTTAAAGTTCTGC
TATGTGGCGCGGTATTATCCCGTATTGACGCCGGGCAAGAGCAACTCGGTCGCCGCATACACTATTCTCA
GAATGACTTGGTTGAGTACTCACCAGTCACAGAAAAGCATCTTACGGATGGCATGACAGTAAGAGAATTA
TGCAGTGCTGCCATAACCATGAGTGATAACACTGCGGCCAACTTACTTCTGACAACGATCGGAGGACCGA
AGGAGCTAACCGCTTTTTTGCACAACATGGGGGATCATGTAACTCGCCTTGATCGTTGGGAACCGGAGCT
GAATGAAGCCATACCAAACGACGAGCGTGACACCACGATGCCTGTAGCGATGGCAACAACGTTGCGCAAA
CTATTAACTGGCGAACTACTTACTCTAGCTTCCCGGCAACAATTAATAGACTGGATGGAGGCGGATAAAG
TTGCAGGACCACTTCTGCGCTCGGCCCTTCCGGCTGGCTGGTTTATTGCTGATAAATCCGGAGCCGGTGA
GCGTGGTTCTCGCGGTATCATCGCAGCGCTGGGGCCAGATGGTAAGCCCTCCCGTATCGTAGTTATCTAC
ACGACGGGGAGTCAGGCAACTATGGATGAACGAAATAGACAGATCGCTGAGATAGGTGCCTCACTGATTA
AGCATTGGTAAAGGAGGAAAAAAAAATGAGCCATATTCAACGGGAAACGTCGAGGCCGCGATTAAATTCC
AACATGGATGCTGATTTATATGGGTATAAATGGGCTCGCGATAATGTCGGGCAATCAGGTGCGACAATCT
ATCGCTTGTATGGGAAGCCCGATGCGCCAGAGTTGTTTCTGAAACATGGCAAAGGTAGCGTTGCCAATGA
TGTTACAGATGAGATGGTCAGACTAAACTGGCTGACGGAATTTATGCCACTTCCGACCATCAAGCATTTT
ATCCGTACTCCTGATGATGCATGGTTACTCACCACTGCGATCCCCGGAAAAACAGCGTTCCAGGTATTAG
AAGAATATCCTGATTCAGGTGAAAATATTGTTGATGCGCTGGCAGTGTGCACCTGTTTGTAATTGTCCTT
TTAACAGCGATCGCGTATTTCGCCTCGCTCAGGCGCAATCACGAATGAATAACGGTTTGGTTGATGCGAG
TGATTTTGATGACGAGCGTAATGGCTGGCCTGTTGAACAAGTCTGGAAAGAAATGCATAAACTTTTGCCA
TTCTCACCGGATTCAGTCGTCACTCATGGTGATTTCTCACTTGATAACCTTATTTTTGACGAGGGGAAAT
TAATAGGTTGTATTGATGTTGGACGAGTCGGAATCGCAGACCGATACCAGGATCTTGCCATCCTATGGAA
CTGCCTCGGTGAGTTTTCTCCTTCATTACAGAAACGGCTTTTTCAAAAATATGGTATTGATAATCCTGAT
ATGAATAAATTGCAGTTTCATTTGATGCTCGATGAGTTTTTCTAAAGGAGGAAAAAAAAATGGAGAAAAA
AATCACTGGATATACCACCGTTGATATATCCCAATGGCATCGTAAAGAACATTTTGAGGCATTTCAGTCA
GTTGCTCAATGTACCTATAACCAGACCGTTCAGCTGGATATTACGGCCTTTTTAAAGACCGTAAAGAAAA
ATAAGCACAAGTTTTATCCGGCCTTTATTCACATTCTTGCCCGCCTGATGAATGCTCATCCGGAGTTCCG
TATGGCAATGAAAGACGGTGAGCTGGTGATATGGGATAGTGTTCACCCTTGTTACACCGTTTTCCATGAG
TGCACACGACGATTTCCGGCAGTTTCTACACATATATTCGCAAGATGTGGCGTGTTACGGTGAAAACCTG
GCCTATTTCCCTAAAGGGTTTATTGAGAATATGTTTTTCGTCAGCGCCAATCCCTGGGTGAGTTTCACCA
GTTTTGATTTAAACGTGGCCAATATGGACAACTTCTTCGCCCCCGTTTTCACTATGGGCAAATATTATAC
GCAAGGCGACAAGGTGCTGATGCCGCTGGCGATTCAGGTTCATCATGCCGTCTGTGATGGCTTCCATGTC
GGCAGAATGCTTAATGAATTACAACAGTACTGCGATGAGTGGCAGGGCGGGGCGTAAACGCCGAGGAGGA
AAAAAAAATGCGCTCACGCAACTGGTCCAGAACCTTGACCGAACGCAGCGGTGGTAACGGCGCAGTGGCG
GTTTTCATGGCTTGTTATGACTGTTTTTTTGTACAGTCTATGCCTCGGGCATCCAAGCAGCAAGCGCGTT
ACGCCGTGGGTCGATGTTTGATGTTATGGAGCAGCAACGATGTTACGCAGCAGGGCAGTCGCCCTAAAAC
AAAGTTAGGTGGCTCAAGTATGGGCATCATTCGCACATGTAGGCTCGGCCCTGACCAAGTCAAATCCATG
CGGGCTGCTCTTGATCTTTTCGGTCGTGAGTTCGGTGACGTAGCCACCTACTCCCAACATCAGCCGGACT
CCGATTACCTCGGGAACTTGCTCCGTAGTAAGACATTCATCGCGCTTGCTGCCTTCGACCAAGAAGCGGT
TGTTGGCGCTCTCGCGGCTTACGTTCTGCCCAAGTTTGAGCAGCCGCGTAGTGAGATCTATATCTATGAT
CTCGCAGTCTCCGGCGAGCACCGGAGGCAGGGCATTGCCACCGCGCTCATCAATCTCCTCAAGCATGAGG
CCAACGCGCTTGGTGCTTATGTGATCTACGTGCAAGCAGATTACGGTGACGATCCCGCAGTGGCTCTCTA
TACAAAGTTGGGCATACGGGAAGAAGTGATGCACTTTGATATCGACCCAAGTACCGCCACCTAAGCAGAG
CATTACGCTGACTTGACGGGACGGCGCAAGCTCATGACCAAAATCCCTTAACGTGAGTTACGCGCGCGTC
GTTCCACTGAGCGTCAGACCCCGTAGAAAAGATCAAAGGATCTTCTTGAGATCCTTTTTTTCTGCGCGTA
ATCTGCTGCTTGCAAACAAAAAAACCACCGCTACCAGCGGTGGTTTGTTTGCCGGATCAAGAGCTACCAA
CTCTTTTTCCGAAGGTAACTGGCTTCAGCAGAGCGCAGATACCAAATACTGTTCTTCTAGTGTAGCCGTA
GTTAGCCCACCACTTCAAGAACTCTGTAGCACCGCCTACATACCTCGCTCTGCTAATCCTGTTACCAGTG
GCTGCTGCCAGTGGCGATAAGTCGTGTCTTACCGGGTTGGACTCAAGACGATAGTTACCGGATAAGGCGC
AGCGGTCGGGCTGAACGGGGGGTTCGTGCACACAGCCCAGCTTGGAGCGAACGACCTACACCGAACTGAG
ATACCTACAGCGTGAGCTATGAGAAAGCGCCACGCTTCCCGAAGGGAGAAAGGCGGACAGGTATCCGGTA
AGCGGCAGGGTCGGAACAGGAGAGCGCACGAGGGAGCTTCCAGGGGGAAACGCCTGGTATCTTTATAGTC
CTGTCGGGTTTCGCCACCTCTGACTTGAGCGTCGATTTTTGTGATGCTCGTCAGGGGGGCGGAGCCTATG
GAAAAACGCCAGCAACGCGGCCTTTTTACGGTTCCTGGCCTTTTGCTGGCCTTTTGCTCACATGTTCTTT
CCTGCGTTATCCCCTGATTCTGTGGATAACCGTATTACCGCCTTTGAGTGAGCTGATACCGCTCGCCGCA
GCCGAACGACCGAGCGCAGCGAGTCAGTGAGCGAGGAAGCGGAAGGCGAGAGTAGGGAACTGCCAGGCAT
CAAACTAAGCAGAAGGCCCCTGACGGATGGCCTTTTTGCGTTTCTACAAACTCTTTCTGTGTTGTAAAAC
GACGGCCAGTCTTAAGCTCGGGCCCCCTGGGCGGTTCTGATAACGAGTAATCGTTAATCCGCAAATAACG
TAAAAACCCGCTTCGGCGGGTTTTTTTATGGGGGGAGTTTAGGGAAAGAGCATTTGTCAGAATATTTAAG
GGCGCCTGTCACTTTGCTTGATATATGAGAATTATTTAACCTTATAAATGAGAAAAAAGCAACGCACTTT
AAATAAGATACGTTGCTTTTTCGATTGATGAACACCTATAATTAAACTATTCATCTATTATTTATGATTT
TTTGTATATACAATATTTCTAGTTTGTTAAAGAGAATTAAGAAAATAAATCTCGAAAATAATAAAGGGAA
AATCAGTTTTTGATATCAAAATTATACATGTCAACGATAATACAAAATATAATACAAACTATAAGATGTT
ATCAGTATTTATT
