>Addgene plasmid #82565 | pEMS1943 | addgene partial sequence | sequence record 159136 | rrnB-T1-term-F 5'-ACGAAAGGCTCAGTCGAAAG-3'
TGAGGGGTGTCGCCCTTATTCGACTCGGGGACGCGTCAGATGTGAGTTAAGCAGTTTGAACAATCGATTG
ATTAGACTTTTGTGGCTGCTCATTTGGGCATGTGGCCGAGTACTGTGCTGTCCTGGCCCACAGCGTCCTA
CAGGAAGGGACGGGCTGTAAGACGTGGGATCTTCTGAAGTCGTCAAATGAAAAACACTCCTGTTGAGTGA
AAAAACAAATAGGCTAATCCTATGATTTTTTAAACATTTAAACCTGACATGATTTTATTGCAAATTTCCA
AGAATCCTTAAAAGTTATAAAAAGCATAATCAAAATAAATATCTGTGACAGAGTTCTACAAAAGGGAAAA
CTCAGTTTTCCTTTTGAGATCTTGCCCCAGCATCAGTTCAAACACTTCCTCATATATTTCACCAAGACTC
AGTTCCTGAGCAAGAAACCACAGGCACAGCAAGTGCCATGAAAAGCGGCTTTGTGTGGGGTGGGCTCTTC
ACACTCCAATCTCCACTTCCTTCTCAAGGCCTCAAAAAAAGTTGAAAAATGAAAACAAAAGCCCTGCTGT
GTTGAGCTGGGCTCTGGCGTTGCCATGGACCCAGGGCAAACAGCGGTGCTCCTGCTCTGCCCCCGGCTCA
GCTCATGCTGGGCCTGCACTTCTGGAAGGGAGCATGGACTTTGGAATGACTGGTTAGAACCCAAATGAAT
TAATGGAATTTGACATAGTTCAAAAATAATAAAATGTGATACCCATGAAATGCTGATATTCTGCCTTAAT
TTGCCAGATTGGGGGCCTCCTGGATTTAGAGTATTCTAAAGTAGCCAGTAGGTTCACTCTGCCCTTTTAG
ACCTAATATATCTGG
