>Addgene plasmid #82565 | pEMS1943 | addgene partial sequence | sequence record 159137 | M13-F20 5'-TGTAAAACGACGGCCAGT-3'
ACGAGTAATCGTTAATCCGCAAATAACGTAAAAACCCGCTTCGGCGGGTTTTTTTATGGGGGGAGTTTAG
GGAAAGAGCATTTGTCAGAATATTTAAGGGCGCCTGTCACTTTGCTTGATATATGAGAATTATTTAACCT
TATAAATGAGAAAAAAGCAACGCACTTTAAATAAGATACGTTGCTTTTTCGATTGATGAACACCTATAAT
TAAACTATTCATCTATTATTTATGATTTTTTGTATATACAATATTTCTAGTTTGTTAAAGAGAATTAAGA
AAATAAATCTCGAAAATAATAAAGGGAAAATCAGTTTTTGATATCAAAATTATACATGTCAACGATAATA
CAAAATATAATACAAACTATAAGATGTTATCAGTATTTATTATGCATTTAGAATAAATTTTGTGTCGCCC
TTATTCGACTCTTTTGGCGCGCCTTGCTGCAGGCGTCGTCTCTGCTGCGGGTCCTGGGCGGCAGGACTGG
TGGGCAGAGGCAGCCTCTTATTCCCTCTGCCCAGGGAGGATGGATGAACCCTGGTGCAGCCCACTGCAGG
CCGTGGCAGCCAATGGGAGCCGAAGGCGGGGGTGGCAGGGCTGCCAGGCCTGCACACAGGGCTGCATTGA
CCAAGCAGCCCCGGGGACTTGCTGGGAGCCAGGATTGCACATGGGCTGAGGAAGAAAAAAGGGCCTGTAG
GGCAGGAAGTGGGGAGTCAGCTTTTTGTGCGATTTCTTTATTACATGAATATTGATGTCACCCTAAAGGC
AAGGTTGGGGGTGGGGAGAGGAGAGAGACTTGGATTAATTGATTCAAACAAAGCAAATGTGCAGCCAAGA
ACAAGCAGCTTCCAAGTACAGGCTGA
